>Addgene plasmid #250374 | Lenti-U6-sgRNA_NUDT5_ex4-EF1α-Cas9-NLS-FLAG-GSG-P2A-PuroR-WPRE | addgene full sequence | sequence record 498979 | Addgene NGS Result
[124 nt withheld, positions 1-124]
C
[91 nt withheld, positions 126-216]
A
[49 nt withheld, positions 218-266]
CCTTTGACGTTGGAGTCCACGTTCTTT
[37 nt withheld, positions 294-330]
ACCCTATCTCGGTCTATTCTTTTGATTTATAAGGGATTTTGCCGATTTCGGCCTATTGGTTAAAAAATGA
GCTGATTTAACAAAAATTTAACGCGAATTAATTCTGTGGAATGTGTGTCAGTTAGGGTGTGGAAAGTCCC
CAGGCTCCCCAGCAGGCAGAAGTATGCAAAGCATGCATCTCAATTAGTCAGCAACCAGGTGTGGAAAGTC
CCCAGGCTCCCCAGCAGGCAGAAGTATGCAAAGCATGCATCTCAATTAGTCAGCAACCATAGTCCCGCCC
CTAACTCCGCCCATCCCGCCCCTAACTCCGCCCAGTTCCGCCCATTCTCCGCCCCATGGCTGACTAATTT
TTTTTATTTATGCAGAGGCCGAGGCCGCCTCTGCCTCTGAGCTATTCCAGAAGTAGTGAGGAGGCTTTTT
TGGAGGCCTAGGCTTTTGCAAAAAGCTCCCGGGAGCTTGTATATCCATTTTCGGATCTGATCAGCACGTG
TTGACAATTAATCATCGGCATAGTATATCGGCATAGTATAATACGACAAGGTGAGGAACTAAACCATGGC
CAAGTTGACCAGTGCCGTTCCGGTGCTCACCGCGCGCGACGTCGCCGGAGCGGTCGAGTTCTGGACCGAC
CGGCTCGGGTTCTCCCGGGACTTCGTGGAGGACGACTTCGCCGGTGTGGTCCGGGACGACGTGACCCTGT
TCATCAGCGCGGTCCAGGACCAGGTGGTGCCGGACAACACCCTGGCCTGGGTGTGGGTGCGCGGCCTGGA
CGAGCTGTACGCCGAGTGGTCGGAGGTCGTGTCCACGAACTTCCGGGACGCCTCCGGGCCGGCCATGACC
GAGATCGGCGAGCAGCCGTGGGGGCGGGAGTTCGCCCTGCGCGACCCGGCCGGCAACTGCGTGCACTTCG
TGGCCGAGGAGCAGGACTGACACGTGCTACGAGATTTCGATTCCACCGCCGCCTTCTATGAAAGGTTGGG
CTTCGGAATCGTTTTCCGGGACGCCGGCTGGATGATCCTCCAGCGCGGGGATCTCATGCTGGAGTTCTTC
GCCCACCCCAACTTGTTTATTGCAGCTTATAATGGTTACAAATAAAGCAATAGCATCACAAATTTCACAA
ATAAAGCATTTTTTTCACTGCATTCTAGTTGTGGTTTGTCCAAACTCATCAATGTATCTTATCATGTCTG
TATACCGTCGACCTCTAGCTAGAGCTTGGCGTAATCATGGTCATAGCTGTTTCCTGTGTGAAATTGTTAT
CCGCTCACAATTCCACACAACATACGAGCCGGAAGCATAAAGTGTAAAGCCTGGGGTGCCTAATGAGTGA
GCTAACTCACATTAATTGCGTTGCGCTCACTGCCCGCTTTCCAGTCGGGAAACCTGTCGTGCCAGCTGCA
TTAATGAATCGGCCAACGCGCGGGGAGAGGCGGTTTGCGTATTGGGCGCTCTTCCGCTTCCTCGCTCACT
GACTCGCTGCGCTCGGTCGTTCGGCTGCGGCGAGCGGTATCAGCTCACTCAAAGGCGGTAATACGGTTAT
CCACAGAATCAGGGGATAACGCAGGAAAGAACATGTGAGCAAAAGGCCAGCAAAAGGCCAGGAACCGTAA
AAAGGCCGCGTTGCTGGCGTTTTTCCATAGGCTCCGCCCCCCTGACGAGCATCACAAAAATCGACGCTCA
AGTCAGAGGTGGCGAAACCCGACAGGACTATAAAGATACCAGGCGTTTCCCCCTGGAAGCTCCCTCGTGC
GCTCTCCTGTTCCGACCCTGCCGCTTACCGGATACCTGTCCGCCTTTCTCCCTTCGGGAAGCGTGGCGCT
TTCTCATAGCTCACGCTGTAGGTATCTCAGTTCGGTGTAGGTCGTTCGCTCCAAGCTGGGCTGTGTGCAC
GAACCCCCCGTTCAGCCCGACCGCTGCGCCTTATCCGGTAACTATCGTCTTGAGTCCAACCCGGTAAGAC
ACGACTTATCGCCACTGGCAGCAGCCACTGGTAACAGGATTAGCAGAGCGAGGTATGTAGGCGGTGCTAC
AGAGTTCTTGAAGTGGTGGCCTAACTACGGCTACACTAGAAGAACAGTATTTGGTATCTGCGCTCTGCTG
AAGCCAGTTACCTTCGGAAAAAGAGTTGGTAGCTCTTGATCCGGCAAACAAACCACCGCTGGTAGCGGTG
GTTTTTTTGTTTGCAAGCAGCAGATTACGCGCAGAAAAAAAGGATCTCAAGAAGATCCTTTGATCTTTTC
TACGGGGTCTGACGCTCAGTGGAACGAAAACTCACGTTAAGGGATTTTGGTCATGAGATTATCAAAAAGG
ATCTTCACCTAGATCCTTTTAAATTAAAAATGAAGTTTTAAATCAATCTAAAGTATATATGAGTAAACTT
GGTCTGACAGTTACCAATGCTTAATCAGTGAGGCACCTATCTCAGCGATCTGTCTATTTCGTTCATCCAT
AGTTGCCTGACTCCCCGTCGTGTAGATAACTACGATACGGGAGGGCTTACCATCTGGCCCCAGTGCTGCA
ATGATACCGCGAGACCCACGCTCACCGGCTCCAGATTTATCAGCAATAAACCAGCCAGCCGGAAGGGCCG
AGCGCAGAAGTGGTCCTGCAACTTTATCCGCCTCCATCCAGTCTATTAATTGTTGCCGGGAAGCTAGAGT
AAGTAGTTCGCCAGTTAATAGTTTGCGCAACGTTGTTGCCATTGCTACAGGCATCGTGGTGTCACGCTCG
TCGTTTGGTATGGCTTCATTCAGCTCCGGTTCCCAACGATCAAGGCGAGTTACATGATCCCCCATGTTGT
GCAAAAAAGCGGTTAGCTCCTTCGGTCCTCCGATCGTTGTCAGAAGTAAGTTGGCCGCAGTGTTATCACT
CATGGTTATGGCAGCACTGCATAATTCTCTTACTGTCATGCCATCCGTAAGATGCTTTTCTGTGACTGGT
GAGTACTCAACCAAGTCATTCTGAGAATAGTGTATGCGGCGACCGAGTTGCTCTTGCCCGGCGTCAATAC
GGGATAATACCGCGCCACATAGCAGAACTTTAAAAGTGCTCATCATTGGAAAACGTTCTTCGGGGCGAAA
ACTCTCAAGGATCTTACCGCTGTTGAGATCCAGTTCGATGTAACCCACTCGTGCACCCAACTGATCTTCA
GCATCTTTTACTTTCACCAGCGTTTCTGGGTGAGCAAAAACAGGAAGGCAAAATGCCGCAAAAAAGGGAA
TAAGGGCGACACGGAAATGTTGAATACTCATACTCTTCCTTTTTCAATATTATTGAAGCATTTATCAGGG
TTATTGTCTCATGAGCGGATACATATTTGAATGTATTTAGAAAAATAAACAAATAGGGGTTCCGCGCACA
TTTCCCCGAAAAGTGCCACCTGACGTCGACGGATCGGGAGATCTCCCGATCCCCTATGGTGCACTCTCAG
TACAATCTGCTCTGATGCCGCATAGTTAAGCCAGTATCTGCTCCCTGCTTGTGTGTTGGAGGTCGCTGAG
TAGTGCGCGAGCAAAATTTAAGCTACAACAAGGCAAGGCTTGACCGACAATTGCATGAAGAATCTGCTTA
GGGTTAGGCGTTTTGCGCTGCTTCGCGATGTACGGGCCAGATATACGCGTTGACATTGATTATTGACTAG
TTATTAATAGTAATCAATTACGGGGTCATTAGTTCATAGCCCATATATGGAGTTCCGCGTTACATAACTT
ACGGTAAATGGCCCGCCTGGCTGACCGCCCAACGACCCCCGCCCATTGACGTCAATAATGACGTATGTTC
CCATAGTAACGCCAATAGGGACTTTCCATTGACGTCAATGGGTGGAGTATTTACGGTAAACTGCCCACTT
GGCAGTACATCAAGTGTATCATATGCCAAGTACGCCCCCTATTGACGTCAATGACGGTAAATGGCCCGCC
TGGCATTATGCCCAGTACATGACCTTATGGGACTTTCCTACTTGGCAGTACATCTACGTATTAGTCATCG
CTATTACCATGGTGATGCGGTTTTGGCAGTACATCAATGGGCGTGGATAGCGGTTTGACTCACGGGGATT
TCCAAGTCTCCACCCCATTGACGTCAATGGGAGTTTGTTTTGGCACCAAAATCAACGGGACTTTCCAAAA
TGTCGTAACAACTCCGCCCCATTGACGCAAATGGGCGGTAGGCGTGTACGGTGGGAGGTCTATATAAGCA
GCGCGTTTTGCCTGTACTGGGTCTCTCTGGTTAGACCAGATCTGAGCCTGGGAGCTCTCTGGCTAACTAG
GGAACCCACTGCTTAAGCCTCAATAAAGCTTGCCTTGAGTGCTTCAAGTAGTGTGTGCCCGTCTGTTGTG
TGACTCTGGTAACTAGAGATCCCTCAGACCCTTTTAGTCAGTGTGGAAAATCTCTAGCAGTGGCGCCCGA
ACAGGGACTTGAAAGCGAAAGGGAAACCAGAGGAGCTCTCTCGACGCAGGACTCGGCTTGCTGAAGCGCG
CACGGCAAGAGGCGAGGGGCGGCGACTGGTGAGTACGCCAAAAATTTTGACTAGCGGAGGCTAGAAGGAG
AGAGATGGGTGCGAGAGCGTCAGTATTAAGCGGGGGAGAATTAGATCGCGATGGGAAAAAATTCGGTTAA
GGCCAGGGGGAAAGAAAAAATATAAATTAAAACATATAGTATGGGCAAGCAGGGAGCTAGAACGATTCGC
AGTTAATCCTGGCCTGTTAGAAACATCAGAAGGCTGTAGACAAATACTGGGACAGCTACAACCATCCCTT
CAGACAGGATCAGAAGAACTTAGATCATTATATAATACAGTAGCAACCCTCTATTGTGTGCATCAAAGGA
TAGAGATAAAAGACACCAAGGAAGCTTTAGACAAGATAGAGGAAGAGCAAAACAAAAGTAAGACCACCGC
ACAGCAAGCGGCCGCTGATCTTCAGACCTGGAGGAGGAGATATGAGGGACAATTGGAGAAGTGAATTATA
TAAATATAAAGTAGTAAAAATTGAACCATTAGGAGTAGCACCCACCAAGGCAAAGAGAAGAGTGGTGCAG
AGAGAAAAAAGAGCAGTGGGAATAGGAGCTTTGTTCCTTGGGTTCTTGGGAGCAGCAGGAAGCACTATGG
GCGCAGCGTCAATGACGCTGACGGTACAGGCCAGACAATTATTGTCTGGTATAGTGCAGCAGCAGAACAA
TTTGCTGAGGGCTATTGAGGCGCAACAGCATCTGTTGCAACTCACAGTCTGGGGCATCAAGCAGCTCCAG
GCAAGAATCCTGGCTGTGGAAAGATACCTAAAGGATCAACAGCTCCTGGGGATTTGGGGTTGCTCTGGAA
AACTCATTTGCACCACTGCTGTGCCTTGGAATGCTAGTTGGAGTAATAAATCTCTGGAACAGATTTGGAA
TCACACGACCTGGATGGAGTGGGACAGAGAAATTAACAATTACACAAGCTTAATACACTCCTTAATTGAA
GAATCGCAAAACCAGCAAGAAAAGAATGAACAAGAATTATTGGAATTAGATAAATGGGCAAGTTTGTGGA
ATTGGTTTAACATAACAAATTGGCTGTGGTATATAAAATTATTCATAATGATAGTAGGAGGCTTGGTAGG
TTTAAGAATAGTTTTTGCTGTACTTTCTATAGTGAATAGAGTTAGGCAGGGATATTCACCATTATCGTTT
CAGACCCACCTCCCAACCCCGAGGGGACCCGACAGGCCCGAAGGAATAGAAGAAGAAGGTGGAGAGAGAG
ACAGAGACAGATCCATTCGATTAGTGAACGGATCGGCACTGCGTGCGCCAATTCTGCAGACAAATGGCAG
TATTCATCCACAATTTTAAAAGAAAAGGGGGGATTGGGGGGTACAGTGCAGGGGAAAGAATAGTAGACAT
AATAGCAACAGACATACAAACTAAAGAATTACAAAAACAAATTACAAAAATTCAAAATTTTCGGGTTTAT
TACAGGGACAGCAGAGATCCAGTTTGGTTAATTAAGGTACCGAGGGCCTATTTCCCATGATTCCTTCATA
TTTGCATATACGATACAAGGCTGTTAGAGAGATAATTAGAATTAATTTGACTGTAAACACAAAGATATTA
GTACAAAATACGTGACGTAGAAAGTAATAATTTCTTGGGTAGTTTGCAGTTTTAAAATTATGTTTTAAAA
TGGACTATCATATGCTTACCGTAACTTGAAAGTATTTCGATTTCTTGGCTTTATATATCTTGTGGAAAGG
ACGAAACACCGAATCAGTGAAACGTACAACCGTTTTAGAGCTAGAAATAGCAAGTTAAAATAAGGCTAGT
CCGTTATCAACTTGAAAAAGTGGCACCGAGTCGGTGCTTTTTTGAATTCGCTAGCTAGGTCTTGAAAGGA
GTGGGAATTGGCTCCGGTGCCCGTCAGTGGGCAGAGCGCACATCGCCCACAGTCCCCGAGAAGTTGGGGG
GAGGGGTCGGCAATTGATCCGGTGCCTAGAGAAGGTGGCGCGGGGTAAACTGGGAAAGTGATGTCGTGTA
CTGGCTCCGCCTTTTTCCCGAGGGTGGGGGAGAACCGTATATAAGTGCAGTAGTCGCCGTGAACGTTCTT
TTTCGCAACGGGTTTGCCGCCAGAACACAGGACCGGTTCTAGAGCGCTGCCACCATGGACAAGAAGTACA
GCATCGGCCTGGACATCGGCACCAACTCTGTGGGCTGGGCCGTGATCACCGACGAGTACAAGGTGCCCAG
CAAGAAATTCAAGGTGCTGGGCAACACCGACCGGCACAGCATCAAGAAGAACCTGATCGGAGCCCTGCTG
TTCGACAGCGGCGAAACAGCCGAGGCCACCCGGCTGAAGAGAACCGCCAGAAGAAGATACACCAGACGGA
AGAACCGGATCTGCTATCTGCAAGAGATCTTCAGCAACGAGATGGCCAAGGTGGACGACAGCTTCTTCCA
CAGACTGGAAGAGTCCTTCCTGGTGGAAGAGGATAAGAAGCACGAGCGGCACCCCATCTTCGGCAACATC
GTGGACGAGGTGGCCTACCACGAGAAGTACCCCACCATCTACCACCTGAGAAAGAAACTGGTGGACAGCA
CCGACAAGGCCGACCTGCGGCTGATCTATCTGGCCCTGGCCCACATGATCAAGTTCCGGGGCCACTTCCT
GATCGAGGGCGACCTGAACCCCGACAACAGCGACGTGGACAAGCTGTTCATCCAGCTGGTGCAGACCTAC
AACCAGCTGTTCGAGGAAAACCCCATCAACGCCAGCGGCGTGGACGCCAAGGCCATCCTGTCTGCCAGAC
TGAGCAAGAGCAGACGGCTGGAAAATCTGATCGCCCAGCTGCCCGGCGAGAAGAAGAATGGCCTGTTCGG
AAACCTGATTGCCCTGAGCCTGGGCCTGACCCCCAACTTCAAGAGCAACTTCGACCTGGCCGAGGATGCC
AAACTGCAGCTGAGCAAGGACACCTACGACGACGACCTGGACAACCTGCTGGCCCAGATCGGCGACCAGT
ACGCCGACCTGTTTCTGGCCGCCAAGAACCTGTCCGACGCCATCCTGCTGAGCGACATCCTGAGAGTGAA
CACCGAGATCACCAAGGCCCCCCTGAGCGCCTCTATGATCAAGAGATACGACGAGCACCACCAGGACCTG
ACCCTGCTGAAAGCTCTCGTGCGGCAGCAGCTGCCTGAGAAGTACAAAGAGATTTTCTTCGACCAGAGCA
AGAACGGCTACGCCGGCTACATTGACGGCGGAGCCAGCCAGGAAGAGTTCTACAAGTTCATCAAGCCCAT
CCTGGAAAAGATGGACGGCACCGAGGAACTGCTCGTGAAGCTGAACAGAGAGGACCTGCTGCGGAAGCAG
CGGACCTTCGACAACGGCAGCATCCCCCACCAGATCCACCTGGGAGAGCTGCACGCCATTCTGCGGCGGC
AGGAAGATTTTTACCCATTCCTGAAGGACAACCGGGAAAAGATCGAGAAGATCCTGACCTTCCGCATCCC
CTACTACGTGGGCCCTCTGGCCAGGGGAAACAGCAGATTCGCCTGGATGACCAGAAAGAGCGAGGAAACC
ATCACCCCCTGGAACTTCGAGGAAGTGGTGGACAAGGGCGCTTCCGCCCAGAGCTTCATCGAGCGGATGA
CCAACTTCGATAAGAACCTGCCCAACGAGAAGGTGCTGCCCAAGCACAGCCTGCTGTACGAGTACTTCAC
CGTGTATAACGAGCTGACCAAAGTGAAATACGTGACCGAGGGAATGAGAAAGCCCGCCTTCCTGAGCGGC
GAGCAGAAAAAGGCCATCGTGGACCTGCTGTTCAAGACCAACCGGAAAGTGACCGTGAAGCAGCTGAAAG
AGGACTACTTCAAGAAAATCGAGTGCTTCGACTCCGTGGAAATCTCCGGCGTGGAAGATCGGTTCAACGC
CTCCCTGGGCACATACCACGATCTGCTGAAAATTATCAAGGACAAGGACTTCCTGGACAATGAGGAAAAC
GAGGACATTCTGGAAGATATCGTGCTGACCCTGACACTGTTTGAGGACAGAGAGATGATCGAGGAACGGC
TGAAAACCTATGCCCACCTGTTCGACGACAAAGTGATGAAGCAGCTGAAGCGGCGGAGATACACCGGCTG
GGGCAGGCTGAGCCGGAAGCTGATCAACGGCATCCGGGACAAGCAGTCCGGCAAGACAATCCTGGATTTC
CTGAAGTCCGACGGCTTCGCCAACAGAAACTTCATGCAGCTGATCCACGACGACAGCCTGACCTTTAAAG
AGGACATCCAGAAAGCCCAGGTGTCCGGCCAGGGCGATAGCCTGCACGAGCACATTGCCAATCTGGCCGG
CAGCCCCGCCATTAAGAAGGGCATCCTGCAGACAGTGAAGGTGGTGGACGAGCTCGTGAAAGTGATGGGC
CGGCACAAGCCCGAGAACATCGTGATCGAAATGGCCAGAGAGAACCAGACCACCCAGAAGGGACAGAAGA
ACAGCCGCGAGAGAATGAAGCGGATCGAAGAGGGCATCAAAGAGCTGGGCAGCCAGATCCTGAAAGAACA
CCCCGTGGAAAACACCCAGCTGCAGAACGAGAAGCTGTACCTGTACTACCTGCAGAATGGGCGGGATATG
TACGTGGACCAGGAACTGGACATCAACCGGCTGTCCGACTACGATGTGGACCATATCGTGCCTCAGAGCT
TTCTGAAGGACGACTCCATCGACAACAAGGTGCTGACCAGAAGCGACAAGAACCGGGGCAAGAGCGACAA
CGTGCCCTCCGAAGAGGTCGTGAAGAAGATGAAGAACTACTGGCGGCAGCTGCTGAACGCCAAGCTGATT
ACCCAGAGAAAGTTCGACAATCTGACCAAGGCCGAGAGAGGCGGCCTGAGCGAACTGGATAAGGCCGGCT
TCATCAAGAGACAGCTGGTGGAAACCCGGCAGATCACAAAGCACGTGGCACAGATCCTGGACTCCCGGAT
GAACACTAAGTACGACGAGAATGACAAGCTGATCCGGGAAGTGAAAGTGATCACCCTGAAGTCCAAGCTG
GTGTCCGATTTCCGGAAGGATTTCCAGTTTTACAAAGTGCGCGAGATCAACAACTACCACCACGCCCACG
ACGCCTACCTGAACGCCGTCGTGGGAACCGCCCTGATCAAAAAGTACCCTAAGCTGGAAAGCGAGTTCGT
GTACGGCGACTACAAGGTGTACGACGTGCGGAAGATGATCGCCAAGAGCGAGCAGGAAATCGGCAAGGCT
ACCGCCAAGTACTTCTTCTACAGCAACATCATGAACTTTTTCAAGACCGAGATTACCCTGGCCAACGGCG
AGATCCGGAAGCGGCCTCTGATCGAGACAAACGGCGAAACCGGGGAGATCGTGTGGGATAAGGGCCGGGA
TTTTGCCACCGTGCGGAAAGTGCTGAGCATGCCCCAAGTGAATATCGTGAAAAAGACCGAGGTGCAGACA
GGCGGCTTCAGCAAAGAGTCTATCCTGCCCAAGAGGAACAGCGATAAGCTGATCGCCAGAAAGAAGGACT
GGGACCCTAAGAAGTACGGCGGCTTCGACAGCCCCACCGTGGCCTATTCTGTGCTGGTGGTGGCCAAAGT
GGAAAAGGGCAAGTCCAAGAAACTGAAGAGTGTGAAAGAGCTGCTGGGGATCACCATCATGGAAAGAAGC
AGCTTCGAGAAGAATCCCATCGACTTTCTGGAAGCCAAGGGCTACAAAGAAGTGAAAAAGGACCTGATCA
TCAAGCTGCCTAAGTACTCCCTGTTCGAGCTGGAAAACGGCCGGAAGAGAATGCTGGCCTCTGCCGGCGA
ACTGCAGAAGGGAAACGAACTGGCCCTGCCCTCCAAATATGTGAACTTCCTGTACCTGGCCAGCCACTAT
GAGAAGCTGAAGGGCTCCCCCGAGGATAATGAGCAGAAACAGCTGTTTGTGGAACAGCACAAGCACTACC
TGGACGAGATCATCGAGCAGATCAGCGAGTTCTCCAAGAGAGTGATCCTGGCCGACGCTAATCTGGACAA
AGTGCTGTCCGCCTACAACAAGCACCGGGATAAGCCCATCAGAGAGCAGGCCGAGAATATCATCCACCTG
TTTACCCTGACCAATCTGGGAGCCCCTGCCGCCTTCAAGTACTTTGACACCACCATCGACCGGAAGAGGT
ACACCAGCACCAAAGAGGTGCTGGACGCCACCCTGATCCACCAGAGCATCACCGGCCTGTACGAGACACG
GATCGACCTGTCTCAGCTGGGAGGCGACAAGCGACCTGCCGCCACAAAGAAGGCTGGACAGGCTAAGAAG
AAGAAAGATTACAAAGACGATGACGATAAGGGATCCGGCGCAACAAACTTCTCTCTGCTGAAACAAGCCG
GAGATGTCGAAGAGAATCCTGGACCGACCGAGTACAAGCCCACGGTGCGCCTCGCCACCCGCGACGACGT
CCCCAGGGCCGTACGCACCCTCGCCGCCGCGTTCGCCGACTACCCCGCCACGCGCCACACCGTCGATCCG
GACCGCCACATCGAGCGGGTCACCGAGCTGCAAGAACTCTTCCTCACGCGCGTCGGGCTCGACATCGGCA
AGGTGTGGGTCGCGGACGACGGCGCCGCGGTGGCGGTCTGGACCACGCCGGAGAGCGTCGAAGCGGGGGC
GGTGTTCGCCGAGATCGGCCCGCGCATGGCCGAGTTGAGCGGTTCCCGGCTGGCCGCGCAGCAACAGATG
GAAGGCCTCCTGGCGCCGCACCGGCCCAAGGAGCCCGCGTGGTTCCTGGCCACCGTCGGAGTCTCGCCCG
ACCACCAGGGCAAGGGTCTGGGCAGCGCCGTCGTGCTCCCCGGAGTGGAGGCGGCCGAGCGCGCCGGGGT
GCCCGCCTTCCTGGAGACCTCCGCGCCCCGCAACCTCCCCTTCTACGAGCGGCTCGGCTTCACCGTCACC
GCCGACGTCGAGGTGCCCGAAGGACCGCGCACCTGGTGCATGACCCGCAAGCCCGGTGCCTGAACGCGTT
AAGTCGACAATCAACCTCTGGATTACAAAATTTGTGAAAGATTGACTGGTATTCTTAACTATGTTGCTCC
TTTTACGCTATGTGGATACGCTGCTTTAATGCCTTTGTATCATGCTATTGCTTCCCGTATGGCTTTCATT
TTCTCCTCCTTGTATAAATCCTGGTTGCTGTCTCTTTATGAGGAGTTGTGGCCCGTTGTCAGGCAACGTG
GCGTGGTGTGCACTGTGTTTGCTGACGCAACCCCCACTGGTTGGGGCATTGCCACCACCTGTCAGCTCCT
TTCCGGGACTTTCGCTTTCCCCCTCCCTATTGCCACGGCGGAACTCATCGCCGCCTGCCTTGCCCGCTGC
TGGACAGGGGCTCGGCTGTTGGGCACTGACAATTCCGTGGTGTTGTCGGGGAAATCATCGTCCTTTCCTT
GGCTGCTCGCCTGTGTTGCCACCTGGATTCTGCGCGGGACGTCCTTCTGCTACGTCCCTTCGGCCCTCAA
TCCAGCGGACCTTCCTTCCCGCGGCCTGCTGCCGGCTCTGCGGCCTCTTCCGCGTCTTCGCCTTCGCCCT
CAGACGAGTCGGATCTCCCTTTGGGCCGCCTCCCCGCGTCGACTTTAAGACCAATGACTTACAAGGCAGC
TGTAGATCTTAGCCACTTTTTAAAAGAAAAGGGGGGACTGGAAGGGCTAATTCACTCCCAACGAAGACAA
GATCTGCTTTTTGCTTGTACTGGGTCTCTCTGGTTAGACCAGATCTGAGCCTGGGAGCTCTCTGGCTAAC
TAGGGAACCCACTGCTTAAGCCTCAATAAAGCTTGCCTTGAGTGCTTCAAGTAGTGTGTGCCCGTCTGTT
GTGTGACTCTGGTAACTAGAGATCCCTCAGACCCTTTTAGTCAGTGTGGAAAATCTCTAGCAGGGCCCGT
TTAAACCCGCTGATCAGCCTCGACTGTGCCTTCTAGTTGCCAGCCATCTGTTGTTTGCCCCTCCCCCGTG
CCTTCCTTGACCCTGGAAGGTGCCACTCCCACTGTCCTTTCCTAATAAAATGAGGAAATTGCATCGCATT
GTCTGAGTAGGTGTCATTCTATTCTGGGGGGTGGGGTGGGGCAGGACAGCAAGGGGGAGGATTGGGAAGA
CAATAGCAGGCATGCTGGGGATGCGGTGGGCTCTATGGCTTCTGAGGCGGAAAGAACCAGCTGGGGCTCT
AGGGGGTATCCCC
Features (pLannotate 1.2.2; 33 found; start..end, strand, type, name):
      1..429     +  rep_origin     f1 ori (sequence partly withheld): f1 bacteriophage origin of replication; arrow indicates direction of (+) strand synthesis
    443..772     +  promoter       SV40 promoter: SV40 enhancer and early promoter
    820..867     +  promoter       EM7 promoter: synthetic bacterial promoter&nbsp
    886..1260    +  CDS            BleoR: antibiotic-binding protein; Sh ble from Streptoalloteichus hindustanus; confers resistance to bleomycin, phleomycin, and Zeocin™
   1270..1395    +  CDS            ble (fragment): BLE_KLEPN - Experimental evidence at protein level: Swiss-Prot protein existence level 1. Binding protein with a strong affinity to the bleomycin family of antibiotics. Binds to CL990; an antimitotic-antibiotic compound. From Klebsiella pneumoniae.
   1390..1511    +  polyA_signal   SV40 poly(A) signal: SV40 polyadenylation signal
   1582..1604    -  protein_bind   lac operator (fragment): The lac repressor binds to the lac operator to inhibit transcription in E. coli. This inhibition can be relieved by adding lactose or isopropyl-β-D-thiogalactopyranoside (IPTG). lac repressor encoded by lacI
   1608..1638    -  promoter       lac promoter: promoter for the E. coli lac operon
   1653..1674    -  protein_bind   CAP binding site: CAP binding activates transcription in the presence of cAMP. E. coli catabolite activator protein
   1687..1779    -  CDS            lacI (fragment): lac repressor; lacI; The lac repressor binds to the lac operator to inhibit transcription in E. coli. This inhibition can be relieved by adding lactose or isopropyl-β-D-thiogalactopyranoside (IPTG).
   1962..2550    -  rep_origin     ori: high-copy-number ColE1/pMB1/pBR322/pUC origin of replication
   2721..3581    -  CDS            AmpR: β-lactamase; bla; confers resistance to ampicillin, carbenicillin, and related antibiotics
   3582..3686    -  promoter       AmpR promoter: bla
   3745..3797    -  misc_feature   bom (fragment): basis of mobility region from pBR322
   3952..4331    +  enhancer       CMV enhancer: human cytomegalovirus immediate early enhancer
   4332..4531    +  promoter       CMV promoter: human cytomegalovirus (CMV) immediate early promoter
   4549..4729    +  LTR            5' LTR (truncated): truncated 5' long terminal repeat (LTR) from HIV-1
   4776..4901    +  misc_feature   HIV-1 Ψ: packaging signal of human immunodeficiency virus type 1
   4885..5248    +  CDS            HIV-1 gag (fragment): gag protein from human immunodeficiency virus 1; gag
   5394..5627    +  misc_feature   RRE: The Rev response element (RRE) of HIV-1 allows for Rev-dependent mRNA export from the nucleus to the cytoplasm.
   6004..6104    +  CDS            Rev (fragment): human immunodeficiency virus 1 (HIV-1) Rev protein; rev; enhances nuclear export of unspliced and incompletely spliced viral mRNAs
   6154..6271    +  misc_feature   cPPT/CTS: central polypurine tract and central termination sequence of HIV-1
   6322..6562    +  promoter       U6 promoter: RNA polymerase III promoter for human U6 snRNA
   6592..6667    +  misc_RNA       gRNA scaffold: guide RNA scaffold for the Streptococcus pyogenes CRISPR/Cas9 system
   6685..6703    +  CDS            small t antigen (fragment): SV40 (simian virus 40) small t antigen
   6729..6940    +  promoter       EF-1α core promoter: core promoter for human elongation factor EF-1α
   6965..11068   +  CDS            Cas9: Cas9 (Csn1) endonuclease from the Streptococcus pyogenes Type II CRISPR/Cas system generates RNA-guided double strand breaks in DNA
  11206..11803   +  CDS            PuroR (fragment): puromycin N-acetyltransferase; pac from Streptomyces; confers resistance to puromycin
  11819..12407   +  misc_feature   WPRE: woodchuck hepatitis virus posttranscriptional regulatory element
  12458..12477   +  misc_feature   cPPT/CTS (fragment): central polypurine tract and central termination sequence of HIV-1
  12479..12712   +  LTR            3' LTR (ΔU3): self-inactivating 3' long terminal repeat (LTR) from HIV-1
  12744..12968   +  polyA_signal   bGH poly(A) signal: bovine growth hormone polyadenylation signal
  12972..12993   +  promoter       SV40 promoter (fragment): SV40 enhancer and early promoter
