[The description below was written by a language model from this plasmid's Addgene catalogue record and pLannotate feature annotations shown in this document.]
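Description:
Lenti-U6-sgRNA_NUDT5_ex4-EF1α-Cas9-NLS-FLAG-GSG-P2A-PuroR-WPRE is an all-in-one lentiviral CRISPR/Cas9 plasmid of about 13 kb for knocking out human NUDT5. It is propagated in E. coli from a high-copy ColE1/pUC origin with ampicillin selection (AmpR), and it also carries an f1 origin. Outside the viral region there is an SV40/EM7-driven BleoR cassette with an SV40 poly(A) signal. The catalogue lists PX459 as the backbone. However, the annotated sequence has the layout of a third-generation lentiviral transfer vector, so PX459 probably refers to the source of the guide cloning or Cas9 parts rather than the overall plasmid frame.

A CMV enhancer/promoter fused to a truncated HIV-1 5′ LTR drives transcription of the viral genome. This is followed by the Ψ packaging signal with a partial gag sequence, the RRE for Rev-dependent nuclear export, and the cPPT/CTS. The genome ends in a self-inactivating ΔU3 3′ LTR, with a bGH poly(A) signal downstream. Between the LTRs, a human U6 Pol III promoter expresses a guide against NUDT5 exon 4, which was cloned through BbsI sites destroyed in the process and is fused to the S. pyogenes gRNA scaffold. An EF-1α core promoter then drives S. pyogenes Cas9. According to the construct name, Cas9 carries an NLS and a FLAG tag and is linked by a GSG-P2A self-cleaving peptide to puromycin N-acetyltransferase. Nuclease and selection marker therefore come from a single transcript, and a WPRE boosts its expression. The plasmid is used to make lentivirus that delivers Cas9 and the guide to human cells, where transduced cells are selected with puromycin for NUDT5 loss-of-function studies.
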