Addgene plasmid #250374: Lenti-U6-sgRNA_NUDT5_ex4-EF1α-Cas9-NLS-FLAG-GSG-P2A-PuroR-WPRE
Purpose: Lentiviral expression of sgRNA against human NUDT5 exon 4 under U6 promoter and Cas9-NLS-FLAG-GSG-P2A-PuroR under EF1α core promoter.
Depositing lab: Stefan Kubicek. Depositing organization: CeMM Research Center for Molecular Medicine. Publication: A non-enzymatic role of Nudix hydrolase 5 in repressing purine de novo synthesis. Nguyen TA, Lin JG, Marques AMC, Fottner M, Bauer LG, Reicher A, Daum D, Scrofani L, Liu Y, Cheng C, D'Angelo L D D L, Sanchez J, Bueschl C, Marella N, Buphamalai P, Traversi F, Beres M, Moll HP, Siklos M, Genger JW, Hofstaetter G, Villanti L, Malik M, Klimek C, Runggatscher K, Guertl B, Hansen JS, Dobner S, Babosova O, Becirovic T, de Rooij LPMH, Casanova E, Koren A, Froese DS, Rosenblatt DS, Klavins K, Bergthaler A, Menche J, Hannich JT, Abele M, Sdelci S, Lang K, Huber KVM, Kubicek S. Science. 2025 Nov 6:eadv4257. doi: 10.1126/science.adv4257. PubMed 41196952.
Backbone
  Vector backbone: PX459
  Backbone manufacturer: Feng Zhang (Addgene #62988)
  Vector type: Lentiviral, CRISPR
Growth in bacteria
  Bacterial resistance: Ampicillin, 100 μg/mL
  Growth temperature: 37°C
  Growth strain: NEB Stable
  Copy number: High Copy
Gene/Insert
  Gene/Insert name: sgNUDT5
  gRNA/shRNA sequence: aatcagtgaaacgtacaacc
  Species: H. sapiens (human)
  Entrez Gene: NUDT5 (a.k.a. YSA1, YSA1H, YSAH1, hNUDT5)
  Promoter: U6
  Cloning method: Restriction Enzyme; 5′ cloning site BbsI (destroyed during cloning); 3′ cloning site BbsI (destroyed during cloning)
Terms and licenses: Academic/Nonprofit Terms; Industry Terms: Not Available to Industry
How to cite: Lenti-U6-sgRNA_NUDT5_ex4-EF1α-Cas9-NLS-FLAG-GSG-P2A-PuroR-WPRE was a gift from Stefan Kubicek (Addgene plasmid # 250374 ; http://n2t.net/addgene:250374 ; RRID:Addgene_250374)
